>Addgene plasmid #195882 | TRE-STOP EF1a-rtTA3 | addgene full sequence | sequence record 385700 | Addgene NGS Result
TGGAAGGGCTAATTCACTCCCAAAGAAGACAAGATATCCTTGATCTGTGGATCTACCACACACAAGGCTA
CTTCCCTGATTAGCAGAACTACACACCAGGGCCAGGGGTCAGATATCCACTGACCTTTGGATGGTGCTAC
AAGCTAGTACCAGTTGAGCCAGATAAGGTAGAAGAGGCCAATAAAGGAGAGAACACCAGCTTGTTACACC
CTGTGAGCCTGCATGGGATGGATGACCCGGAGAGAGAAGTGTTAGAGTGGAGGTTTGACAGCCGCCTAGC
ATTTCATCACGTGGCCCGAGAGCTGCATCCGGAGTACTTCAAGAACTGCTGATATCGAGCTTGCTACAAG
GGACTTTCCGCTGGGGACTTTCCAGGGAGGCGTGGCCTGGGCGGGACTGGGGAGTGGCGAGCCCTCAGAT
CCTGCATATAAGCAGCTGCTTTTTGCCTGTACTGGGTCTCTCTGGTTAGACCAGATCTGAGCCTGGGAGC
TCTCTGGCTAACTAGGGAACCCACTGCTTAAGCCTCAATAAAGCTTGCCTTGAGTGCTTCAAGTAGTGTG
TGCCCGTCTGTTGTGTGACTCTGGTAACTAGAGATCCCTCAGACCCTTTTAGTCAGTGTGGAAAATCTCT
AGCAGTGGCGCCCGAACAGGGACTTGAAAGCGAAAGGGAAACCAGAGGAGCTCTCTCGACGCAGGACTCG
GCTTGCTGAAGCGCGCACGGCAAGAGGCGAGGGGCGGCGACTGGTGAGTACGCCAAAAATTTTGACTAGC
GGAGGCTAGAAGGAGAGAGATGGGTGCGAGAGCGTCAGTATTAAGCGGGGGAGAATTAGATCGCGATGGG
AAAAAATTCGGTTAAGGCCAGGGGGAAAGAAAAAATATAAATTAAAACATATAGTATGGGCAAGCAGGGA
GCTAGAACGATTCGCAGTTAATCCTGGCCTGTTAGAAACATCAGAAGGCTGTAGACAAATACTGGGACAG
CTACAACCATCCCTTCAGACAGGATCAGAAGAACTTAGATCATTATATAATACAGTAGCAACCCTCTATT
GTGTGCATCAAAGGATAGAGATAAAAGACACCAAGGAAGCTTTAGACAAGATAGAGGAAGAGCAAAACAA
AAGTAAGACCACCGCACAGCAAGCGGCCGGCCGCTGATCTTCAGACCTGGAGGAGGAGATATGAGGGACA
ATTGGAGAAGTGAATTATATAAATATAAAGTAGTAAAAATTGAACCATTAGGAGTAGCACCCACCAAGGC
AAAGAGAAGAGTGGTGCAGAGAGAAAAAAGAGCAGTGGGAATAGGAGCTTTGTTCCTTGGGTTCTTGGGA
GCAGCAGGAAGCACTATGGGCGCAGCGTCAATGACGCTGACGGTACAGGCCAGACAATTATTGTCTGGTA
TAGTGCAGCAGCAGAACAATTTGCTGAGGGCTATTGAGGCGCAACAGCATCTGTTGCAACTCACAGTCTG
GGGCATCAAGCAGCTCCAGGCAAGAATCCTGGCTGTGGAAAGATACCTAAAGGATCAACAGCTCCTGGGG
ATTTGGGGTTGCTCTGGAAAACTCATTTGCACCACTGCTGTGCCTTGGAATGCTAGTTGGAGTAATAAAT
CTCTGGAACAGATTTGGAATCACACGACCTGGATGGAGTGGGACAGAGAAATTAACAATTACACAAGCTT
AATACACTCCTTAATTGAAGAATCGCAAAACCAGCAAGAAAAGAATGAACAAGAATTATTGGAATTAGAT
AAATGGGCAAGTTTGTGGAATTGGTTTAACATAACAAATTGGCTGTGGTATATAAAATTATTCATAATGA
TAGTAGGAGGCTTGGTAGGTTTAAGAATAGTTTTTGCTGTACTTTCTATAGTGAATAGAGTTAGGCAGGG
ATATTCACCATTATCGTTTCAGACCCACCTCCCAACCCCGAGGGGACCCGACAGGCCCGAAGGAATAGAA
GAAGAAGGTGGAGAGAGAGACAGAGACAGATCCATTCGATTAGTGAACGGATCTCGACGGTATCGCCTTT
AAAAGAAAAGGGGGGATTGGGGGGTACAGTGCAGGGGAAAGAATAGTAGACATAATAGCAACAGACATAC
AAACTAAAGAATTACAAAAACAAATTACAAAAATTCAAAATTTTCGGGTTTATTACAGGGACAGCAGAGA
TCCAGTTTATCGACTTAACTTGTTTATTGCAGCTTATAATGGTTACAAATAAGGCAATAGCATCACAAAT
TTCACAAATAAGGCATTTTTTTCACTGCATTCTAGTTTTGGTTTGTCCAAACTCATCAATGTATCTTATC
ATGTCTGGATCTCAAATCCCTCGGAAGCTGCGCCTGTCTTAGGTTGGAGTGATACATTTTTATCACTTTT
ACCCGTCTTTGGATTAGGCAGTAGCTCTGACGGCCCTCCTGTCTTAGGTTAGTGAAAAATGTCACTCTCT
TACCCGTCATTGGCTGTCCAGCTTAGCTCGCAGGGGAGGTGGTCTGGATCCTTAAATTCTTTACGAGGGT
AGGAAGTGGTACGGAAAGTTGGTATAAGACAAAAGTGTTGTGGAATTGAAGTTTACTCAAAAAATCAGCA
CTCTTTTATAGGCGCCCTGGTTTACATAAGCAAAGCTTATACGTTCTCTATCACTGATAGGGAGTAAACT
GGATATACGTTCTCTATCACTGATAGGGAGTAAACTGTAGATACGTTCTCTATCACTGATAGGGAGTAAA
CTGGTCATACGTTCTCTATCACTGATAGGGAGTAAACTCCTTATACGTTCTCTATCACTGATAGGGAGTA
AAGTCTGCATACGTTCTCTATCACTGATAGGGAGTAAACTCTTCATACGTTCTCTATCACTGATAGGGAG
TAAACTCGAGGTGATAATTCCACTAGGTCTTGAAAGGAGTGGGAATTGGCTCCGGTGCCCGTCAGTGGGC
AGAGCGCACATCGCCCACAGTCCCCGAGAAGTTGGGGGGAGGGGTCGGCAATTGATCCGGTGCCTAGAGA
AGGTGGCGCGGGGTAAACTGGGAAAGTGATGTCGTGTACTGGCTCCGCCTTTTTCCCGAGGGTGGGGGAG
AACCGTATATAAGTGCAGTAGTCGCCGTGAACGTTCTTTTTCGCAACGGGTTTGCCGCCAGAACACAGGA
TCGATCACGTACGGCCACCATGTCTAGACTGGACAAGAGCAAAGTCATAAACTCTGCTCTGGAATTACTC
AATGGAGTCGGTATCGAAGGCCTGACGACAAGGAAACTCGCTCAAAAGCTGGGAGTTGAGCAGCCTACCC
TGTACTGGCACGTGAAGAACAAGCGGGCCCTGCTCGATGCCCTGCCAATCGAGATGCTGGACAGGCATCA
TACCCACTCCTGCCCCCTGGAAGGCGAGTCATGGCAAGACTTTCTGCGGAACAACGCCAAGTCATACCGC
TGTGCTCTCCTCTCACATCGCGACGGGGCTAAAGTGCATCTCGGCACCCGCCCAACAGAGAAACAGTACG
AAACCCTGGAAAATCAGCTCGCGTTCCTGTGTCAGCAAGGCTTCTCCCTGGAGAACGCACTGTACGCTCT
GTCCGCCGTGGGCCACTTTACACTGGGCTGCGTATTGGAGGAACAGGAGCATCAAGTAGCAAAAGAGGAA
AGAGAGACACCTACCACCGATTCTATGCCCCCACTTCTGAAACAAGCAATTGAGCTGTTCGACCGGCAGG
GAGCCGAACCTGCCTTCCTTTTCGGCCTGGAACTAATCATATGTGGCCTGGAGAAACAGCTAAAGTGCGA
AAGCGGCGGGCCGACCGACGCCCTTGACGATTTTGACTTAGACATGCTCCCAGCCGATGCCCTTGACGAC
TTTGACCTTGATATGCTGCCTGCTGACGCTCTTGACGATTTTGACCTTGACATGCTCCCCGGGTAAACGC
GTCTGGAACAATCAACCTCTGGATTACAAAATTTGTGAAAGATTGACTGGTATTCTTAACTATGTTGCTC
CTTTTACGCTATGTGGATACGCTGCTTTAATGCCTTTGTATCATGCTATTGCTTCCCGTATGGCTTTCAT
TTTCTCCTCCTTGTATAAATCCTGGTTGCTGTCTCTTTATGAGGAGTTGTGGCCCGTTGTCAGGCAACGT
GGCGTGGTGTGCACTGTGTTTGCTGACGCAACCCCCACTGGTTGGGGCATTGCCACCACCTGTCAGCTCC
TTTCCGGGACTTTCGCTTTCCCCCTCCCTATTGCCACGGCGGAACTCATCGCCGCCTGCCTTGCCCGCTG
CTGGACAGGGGCTCGGCTGTTGGGCACTGACAATTCCGTGGTGTTGTCGGGGAAGCTGACGTCCTTTCCA
TGGCTGCTCGCCTGTGTTGCCACCTGGATTCTGCGCGGGACGTCCTTCTGCTACGTCCCTTCGGCCCTCA
ATCCAGCGGACCTTCCTTCCCGCGGCCTGCTGCCGGCTCTGCGGCCTCTTCCGCGTCTTCGCCTTCGCCC
TCAGACGAGTCGGATCTCCCTTTGGGCCGCCTCCCCGCCTGGAATTAATTCTGCAGTCGAGACCTAGAAA
AACATGGAGCAATCACAAGTAGCAATACAGCAGCTACCAATGCTGATTGTGCCTGGCTAGAAGCACAAGA
GGAGGAGGAGGTGGGTTTTTCCAGTCACACCTCAGGTACCTTTAAGACCAATGACTTACAAGGCAGCTGT
AGATCTTAGCCACTTTTTAAAAGAAAAGAGGGGACTGGAAGGGCTAATTCACTCCCAACGAAGACAAGAT
ATCCTTGATCTGTGGATCTACCACACACAAGGCTACTTCCCTGATTAGCAGAACTACACACCAGGGCCAG
GGGTCAGATATCCACTGACCTTTGGATGGTGCTACAAGCTAGTACCAGTTGAGCCAGATAAGGTAGAAGA
GGCCAATAAAGGAGAGAACACCAGCTTGTTACACCCTGTGAGCCTGCATGGGATGGATGACCCGGAGAGA
GAAGTGTTAGAGTGGAGGTTTGACAGCCGCCTAGCATTTCATCACGTGGCCCGAGAGCTGCATCCGGAGT
ACTTCAAGAACTGCTGATATCGAGCTTGCTACAAGGGACTTTCCGCTGGGGACTTTCCAGGGAGGCGTGG
CCTGGGCGGGACTGGGGAGTGGCGAGCCCTCAGATCCTGCATATAAGCAGCTGCTTTTTGCCTGTACTGG
GTCTCTCTGGTTAGACCAGATCTGAGCCTGGGAGCTCTCTGGCTAACTAGGGAACCCACTGCTTAAGCCT
CAATAAAGCTTGCCTTGAGTGCTTCAAGTAGTGTGTGCCCGTCTGTTGTGTGACTCTGGTAACTAGAGAT
CCCTCAGACCCTTTTAGTCAGTGTGGAAAATCTCTAGCAGTAGTAGTTCATGTCATCTTATTATTCAGTA
TTTATAACTTGCAAAGAAATGAATATCAGAGAGTGAGAGGCCTTGACATTGCTAGCGTTTACCGTCGACC
TCTAGCTAGAGCTTGGCGTAATCATGGTCATAGCTGTTTCCTGTGTGAAATTGTTATCCGCTCACAATTC
CACACAACATACGAGCCGGAAGCATAAAGTGTAAAGCCTGGGGTGCCTAATGAGTGAGCTAACTCACATT
AATTGCGTTGCGCTCACTGCCCGCTTTCCAGTCGGGAAACCTGTCGTGCCAGCTGCATTAATGAATCGGC
CAACGCGCGGGGAGAGGCGGTTTGCGTATTGGGCGCTCTTCCGCTTCCTCGCTCACTGACTCGCTGCGCT
CGGTCGTTCGGCTGCGGCGAGCGGTATCAGCTCACTCAAAGGCGGTAATACGGTTATCCACAGAATCAGG
GGATAACGCAGGAAAGAACATGTGAGCAAAAGGCCAGCAAAAGGCCAGGAACCGTAAAAAGGCCGCGTTG
CTGGCGTTTTTCCATAGGCTCCGCCCCCCTGACGAGCATCACAAAAATCGACGCTCAAGTCAGAGGTGGC
GAAACCCGACAGGACTATAAAGATACCAGGCGTTTCCCCCTGGAAGCTCCCTCGTGCGCTCTCCTGTTCC
GACCCTGCCGCTTACCGGATACCTGTCCGCCTTTCTCCCTTCGGGAAGCGTGGCGCTTTCTCATAGCTCA
CGCTGTAGGTATCTCAGTTCGGTGTAGGTCGTTCGCTCCAAGCTGGGCTGTGTGCACGAACCCCCCGTTC
AGCCCGACCGCTGCGCCTTATCCGGTAACTATCGTCTTGAGTCCAACCCGGTAAGACACGACTTATCGCC
ACTGGCAGCAGCCACTGGTAACAGGATTAGCAGAGCGAGGTATGTAGGCGGTGCTACAGAGTTCTTGAAG
TGGTGGCCTAACTACGGCTACACTAGAAGAACAGTATTTGGTATCTGCGCTCTGCTGAAGCCAGTTACCT
TCGGAAAAAGAGTTGGTAGCTCTTGATCCGGCAAACAAACCACCGCTGGTAGCGGTGGTTTTTTTGTTTG
CAAGCAGCAGATTACGCGCAGAAAAAAAGGATCTCAAGAAGATCCTTTGATCTTTTCTACGGGGTCTGAC
GCTCAGTGGAACGAAAACTCACGTTAAGGGATTTTGGTCATGAGATTATCAAAAAGGATCTTCACCTAGA
TCCTTTTAAATTAAAAATGAAGTTTTAAATCAATCTAAAGTATATATGAGTAAACTTGGTCTGACAGTTA
CCAATGCTTAATCAGTGAGGCACCTATCTCAGCGATCTGTCTATTTCGTTCATCCATAGTTGCCTGACTC
CCCGTCGTGTAGATAACTACGATACGGGAGGGCTTACCATCTGGCCCCAGTGCTGCAATGATACCGCGAG
ACCCACGCTCACCGGCTCCAGATTTATCAGCAATAAACCAGCCAGCCGGAAGGGCCGAGCGCAGAAGTGG
TCCTGCAACTTTATCCGCCTCCATCCAGTCTATTAATTGTTGCCGGGAAGCTAGAGTAAGTAGTTCGCCA
GTTAATAGTTTGCGCAACGTTGTTGCCATTGCTACAGGCATCGTGGTGTCACGCTCGTCGTTTGGTATGG
CTTCATTCAGCTCCGGTTCCCAACGATCAAGGCGAGTTACATGATCCCCCATGTTGTGCAAAAAAGCGGT
TAGCTCCTTCGGTCCTCCGATCGTTGTCAGAAGTAAGTTGGCCGCAGTGTTATCACTCATGGTTATGGCA
GCACTGCATAATTCTCTTACTGTCATGCCATCCGTAAGATGCTTTTCTGTGACTGGTGAGTACTCAACCA
AGTCATTCTGAGAATAGTGTATGCGGCGACCGAGTTGCTCTTGCCCGGCGTCAATACGGGATAATACCGC
GCCACATAGCAGAACTTTAAAAGTGCTCATCATTGGAAAACGTTCTTCGGGGCGAAAACTCTCAAGGATC
TTACCGCTGTTGAGATCCAGTTCGATGTAACCCACTCGTGCACCCAACTGATCTTCAGCATCTTTTACTT
TCACCAGCGTTTCTGGGTGAGCAAAAACAGGAAGGCAAAATGCCGCAAAAAAGGGAATAAGGGCGACACG
GAAATGTTGAATACTCATACTCTTCCTTTTTCAATATTATTGAAGCATTTATCAGGGTTATTGTCTCATG
AGCGGATACATATTTGAATGTATTTAGAAAAATAAACAAATAGGGGTTCCGCGCACATTTCCCCGAAAAG
TGCCACCTGACGTCGACGGATCGGGAGATCAACTTGTTTATTGCAGCTTATAATGGTTACAAATAAAGCA
ATAGCATCACAAATTTCACAAATAAAGCATTTTTTTCACTGCATTCTAGTTGTGGTTTGTCCAAACTCAT
CAATGTATCTTATCATGTCTGGATCAACTGGATAACTCAAGCTAACCAAAATCATCCCAAACTTCCCACC
CCATACCCTATTACCACTGCCAATTACCTGTGGTTTCATTTACTCTAAACCTGTGATTCCTCTGAATTAT
TTTCATTTTAAAGAAATTGTATTTGTTAAATATGTACTACAAACTTAGTAGT
Features (pLannotate 1.2.2; 24 found; start..end, strand, type, name):
    377..634     +  LTR            5' LTR (truncated): truncated 5' long terminal repeat (LTR) from HIV-1
    681..806     +  misc_feature   HIV-1 Ψ: packaging signal of human immunodeficiency virus type 1
    790..1128    +  CDS            HIV-1 gag (fragment): gag protein from human immunodeficiency virus 1; gag
   1303..1536    +  misc_feature   RRE: The Rev response element (RRE) of HIV-1 allows for Rev-dependent mRNA export from the nucleus to the cytoplasm.
   1913..2013    +  CDS            Rev (fragment): human immunodeficiency virus 1 (HIV-1) Rev protein; rev; enhances nuclear export of unspliced and incompletely spliced viral mRNAs
   2028..2143    +  misc_feature   cPPT/CTS: central polypurine tract and central termination sequence of HIV-1 (lacking the first T)
   2187..2321    +  polyA_signal   SV40 poly(A) signal: SV40 polyadenylation signal
   2510..2877    -  promoter       TRE3GS promoter: 3rd-generation Tet-responsive promoter that can be activated by binding of Tet-On® 3G, modified to eliminate binding sites for endogenous mammalian transcription factors
   2893..2911    +  CDS            small t antigen (fragment): SV40 (simian virus 40) small t antigen
   2937..3148    +  promoter       EF-1α core promoter: core promoter for human elongation factor EF-1α
   3170..3916    +  CDS            Tet-On® 3G: modified rtTA protein that binds tightly to promoters containing the tet operator in the presence of doxycycline
   3930..4518    +  misc_feature   WPRE: woodchuck hepatitis virus posttranscriptional regulatory element
   4535..4639    +  CDS            nef (fragment): NEF_HV1Z2 - Experimental evidence at protein level: Swiss-Prot protein existence level 1. Extracellular Nef protein targets CD4(+) T-lymphocytes for apoptosis by interacting with CXCR4 surface receptors. From Human immunodeficiency virus type 1 group M subtype D (isolate Z2/CDC-Z34) (HIV-1).
   4638..5054    +  CDS            nef (fragment): NEF_HV1BR - Experimental evidence at protein level: Swiss-Prot protein existence level 1. Extracellular Nef protein targets CD4(+) T-lymphocytes for apoptosis by interacting with CXCR4 surface receptors (PubMed:14990729). From Human immunodeficiency virus type 1 group M subtype B (isolate BRU/LAI) (HIV-1).
   5102..5359    +  LTR            5' LTR (truncated): truncated 5' long terminal repeat (LTR) from HIV-1
   5511..5527    -  protein_bind   lac operator: The lac repressor binds to the lac operator to inhibit transcription in E. coli. This inhibition can be relieved by adding lactose or isopropyl-β-D-thiogalactopyranoside (IPTG). lac repressor encoded by lacI
   5535..5565    -  promoter       lac promoter: promoter for the E. coli lac operon
   5580..5601    -  protein_bind   CAP binding site: CAP binding activates transcription in the presence of cAMP. E. coli catabolite activator protein
   5614..5706    -  CDS            lacI (fragment): lac repressor; lacI; The lac repressor binds to the lac operator to inhibit transcription in E. coli. This inhibition can be relieved by adding lactose or isopropyl-β-D-thiogalactopyranoside (IPTG).
   5889..6477    -  rep_origin     ori: high-copy-number ColE1/pMB1/pBR322/pUC origin of replication
   6648..7508    -  CDS            AmpR: β-lactamase; bla; confers resistance to ampicillin, carbenicillin, and related antibiotics
   7509..7613    -  promoter       AmpR promoter: bla
   7661..7795    +  polyA_signal   SV40 poly(A) signal: SV40 polyadenylation signal
   7962..329     +  CDS            nef (fragment) (across the origin): NEF_HV1BR - Experimental evidence at protein level: Swiss-Prot protein existence level 1. Extracellular Nef protein targets CD4(+) T-lymphocytes for apoptosis by interacting with CXCR4 surface receptors (PubMed:14990729). From Human immunodeficiency virus type 1 group M subtype B (isolate BRU/LAI) (HIV-1).
