[The description below was written by a language model from this plasmid's Addgene catalogue record and pLannotate feature annotations shown in this document.]
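Description:
TRE-STOP EF1a-rtTA3 is an all-in-one, doxycycline-inducible lentiviral vector that serves as the empty or "stop" control for the matching TRE-VEGFA EF1a-rtTA3 construct. It derives from the pSpCTRE-CD4 backbone, from which Cas9 and CD4 were removed. In E. coli it is propagated through a high-copy ColE1/pUC-type origin and selected with ampicillin (AmpR/β-lactamase). The HIV-1 transfer-vector elements annotated are LTR sequences at both ends, the Ψ packaging signal with a gag fragment, the RRE for Rev-dependent export, the cPPT/CTS and a WPRE. Nef-matching fragments lie next to the LTRs, which probably reflects U3-region sequence.

Between the LTRs, two units are arranged divergently. A TRE3GS promoter on the reverse strand points toward an SV40 poly(A) signal. An EF-1α core promoter on the forward strand constitutively drives the Tet-On 3G reverse transactivator (called rtTA3 in the plasmid name), followed by the WPRE. With doxycycline, the transactivator binds TRE3GS and activates transcription of whatever lies downstream.

The catalogue lists mouse Vegfa (1179 bp) as the insert, but the feature table shows no VEGFA coding sequence. Only about 190 unannotated nucleotides separate the TRE3GS promoter from the poly(A) signal, too little room for an insert of that size. This fits the "STOP" name and the stated control purpose, so the insert field appears to have been carried over from the VEGFA version. The record does not say what the stop element contains.

The vector provides a matched control for transduction, rtTA expression and doxycycline exposure in experiments testing inducible VEGFA expression in mammalian cells or tissues.
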