Addgene plasmid #195882: TRE-STOP EF1a-rtTA3
Purpose: control construct of TRE-VEGFA EF1a-rtTA3
Depositing lab: Elaine Fuchs. Depositing organization: Rockefeller University. Publication: Ras drives malignancy through stem cell crosstalk with the microenvironment. Yuan S, Stewart KS, Yang Y, Abdusselamoglu MD, Parigi SM, Feinberg TY, Tumaneng K, Yang H, Levorse JM, Polak L, Ng D, Fuchs E. Nature. 2022 Nov 30. doi: 10.1038/s41586-022-05475-6. PubMed 36450983.
Backbone
  Vector backbone: pSpCTRE-CD4
  Modifications to backbone: Removed Cas9 and CD4.
  Vector type: Mammalian Expression, Lentiviral
Growth in bacteria
  Bacterial resistance: Ampicillin, 100 μg/mL
  Growth temperature: 37°C
  Growth strain: NEB Stable
  Copy number: High Copy
Gene/Insert
  Gene/Insert name: VEGFA
  Species: M. musculus (mouse), Synthetic
  Insert size (bp): 1179
  Entrez Gene: Vegfa (a.k.a. L-VEGF, Vegf, Vpf)
  Promoter: TRE3GS
  Cloning method: Unknown
  Sequencing primers: 5′ cagggcgcctataaaagagt
Terms and licenses: Academic/Nonprofit Terms; Industry Terms: Not Available to Industry
How to cite: TRE-STOP EF1a-rtTA3 was a gift from Elaine Fuchs (Addgene plasmid # 195882 ; http://n2t.net/addgene:195882 ; RRID:Addgene_195882)
